>Addgene plasmid #237045 | SmBiT-H4 Fusion Vector | addgene full sequence | sequence record 471901 | Addgene NGS Result
AAGACGCGTTAATTAAGACGTCGGCAGTGAAAAAAATGCTTTATTTGTGAAATTTGTGATGCTATTGCTT
TATTTGTAACCATTATAAGCTGCAATAAACAAGTTAACAACAACAATTGCATTCATTTTATGTTTCAGGT
TCAGGGGGAGGTGTGGGAGGTTTTTTAAAGCAAGTAAAACCTCTACAAATGTGGTATGGCTGATTATGAT
CCGCGGCCGCAATACGTCGACGTTATCAGCTGACTTCGTACGAGAGCCTAGGATTATGGCGCGCCACTAG
TTATTAATAGTAATCAATTACGGGGTCATTAGTTCATAGCCCATATATGGAGTTCCGCGTTACATAACTT
ACGGTAAATGGCCCGCCTGGCTGACCGCCCAACGACCCCCGCCCATTGACGTCAATAATGACGTATGTTC
CCATAGTAACGCCAATAGGGACTTTCCATTGACGTCAATGGGTGGAGTATTTACGGTAAACTGCCCACTT
GGCAGTACATCAAGTGTATCATATGCCAAGTCCGCCCCCTATTGACGTCAATGACGGTAAATGGCCCGCC
TGGCATTATGCCCAGTACATGACCTTACGGGACTTTCCTACTTGGCAGTACATCTACGTATTAGTCATCG
CTATTACCATGGTGATGCGGTTTTGGCAGTACACCAATGGGCGTGGATAGCGGTTTGACTCACGGGGATT
TCCAAGTCTCCACCCCATTGACGTCAATGGGAGTTTGTTTTGGCACCAAAATCAACGGGACTTTCCAAAA
TGTCGTAATAACCCCGCCCCGTTGACGCAAATGGGCGGTAGGCGTGTACGGTGGGAGGTCTATATAAGCA
GAGCTGGTTTAGTGAACCGTCAGATCACTAGAAGCTTTATTGCGGTAGTTTATCACAGTTAAATTGCTAA
CGCAGTCAGTGCTTCTGACACAACAGTCTCGAACTTAAGCTGCAGAAGTTGGTCGTGAGGCACTGGGCAG
GTAAGTATCAAGGTTACAAGACAGGTTTAAGGAGACCAATAGAAACTGGGCTTGTCGAGACAGAGAAGAC
TCTTGCGTTTCTGATAGGCACCTATTGGTCTTACTGACATCCACTTTGCCTTTCTCTCCACAGGTGTCCA
CTCCCAGTTCAATTACAGCTCTTAAGGCTAGAGTATTAATACGACTCACTATAGGGCTAGCGCTCACCAT
GGTGACCGGCTACCGGCTGTTCGAGGAGATTCTCGGGAGCTCCGGTGGTGGCGGGAGCGGAGGTGGAGGC
TCGAGCGGTGCGATCGCC
[309 nt withheld, positions 1279-1587]
GTTTAAACGAATTCGGGCTCGGTACCCGGGGATCCTCTAGAGTCGACCTGCAGGCATGCAAGCTGATCCG
GCTGCTAACAAAGCCCGAAAGGAAGCTGAGTTGGCTGCTGCCACCGCTGAGCAAGGCCGCTTCGAGCAGA
CATGATAAGATACATTGATGAGTTTGGACAAACCACAACTAGAATGCAGTGAAAAAAATGCTTTATTTGT
GAAATTTGTGATGCTATTGCTTTATTTGTAACCATTATAAGCTGCAATAAACAAGTTAACAACAACAATT
GCATTCATTTTATGTTTCAGGTTCAGGGGGAGATGTGGGAGGTTTTTTTAAGCAAGTAAAACCTCTACAA
ATGTGGTAAAATCTTAATTAAGAATTCTAATATAACTTCGTATAGCATACATTATACGAAGTTATGGATC
CACTGTTGACAATTAATCATCGGCATAGTATATCGGCATAGTATAATACGACAAGGTGAGGAACTAAACC
CAGGAGGCAGATCATGATTGAACAAGATGGATTGCACGCAGGTTCTCCGGCCGCTTGGGTGGAGAGGCTA
TTCGGCTATGACTGGGCACAACAGACAATCGGCTGCTCTGATGCCGCCGTGTTCCGGCTGTCAGCGCAGG
GGCGCCCGGTTCTTTTTGTCAAGACCGACCTGTCCGGTGCCCTGAATGAACTGCAGGACGAGGCAGCGCG
GCTATCGTGGCTGGCCACGACGGGCGTTCCTTGCGCAGCTGTGCTCGACGTTGTCACTGAAGCGGGAAGG
GACTGGCTGCTATTGGGCGAAGTGCCGGGGCAGGATCTCCTGTCATCTCACCTTGCTCCTGCCGAGAAAG
TATCCATCATGGCTGATGCAATGCGGCGGCTGCATACGCTTGATCCGGCTACCTGCCCATTCGACCACCA
AGCGAAACATCGCATCGAGCGAGCACGTACTCGGATGGAAGCCGGTCTTGTCGATCAGGATGATCTGGAC
GAAGAGCATCAGGGGCTCGCGCCAGCCGAACTGTTCGCCAGGCTCAAGGCGCGCATGCCCGACGGCGAGG
ATCTCGTCGTGACCCATGGCGATGCCTGCTTGCCGAATATCATGGTGGAAAATGGCCGCTTTTCTGGATT
CATCGACTGTGGCCGGCTGGGTGTGGCGGACCGCTATCAGGACATAGCGTTGGCTACCCGTGATATTGCT
GAAGAGCTTGGCGGCGAATGGGCTGACCGCTTCCTCGTGCTTTACGGTATCGCCGCTCCCGATTCGCAGC
GCATCGCCTTCTATCGCCTTCTTGACGAGTTCTTCTGATTCGAAATGACCGACCAAGCGACGCCCAACCG
GTATCAGCTCACTCAAAGGCGGTAATACGGTTATCCACAGAATCAGGGGATAACGCAGGAAAGAACATGT
GAGCAAAAGGCCAGCAAAAGGCCAGGAACCGTAAAAAGGCCGCGTTGCTGGCGTTTTTCCATAGGCTCCG
CCCCCCTGACGAGCATCACAAAAATCGACGCTCAAGTCAGAGGTGGCGAAACCCGACAGGACTATAAAGA
TACCAGGCGTTTCCCCCTGGAAGCTCCCTCGTGCGCTCTCCTGTTCCGACCCTGCCGCTTACCGGATACC
TGTCCGCCTTTCTCCCTTCGGGAAGCGTGGCGCTTTCTCATAGCTCACGCTGTAGGTATCTCAGTTCGGT
GTAGGTCGTTCGCTCCAAGCTGGGCTGTGTGCACGAACCCCCCGTTCAGCCCGACCGCTGCGCCTTATCC
GGTAACTATCGTCTTGAGTCCAACCCGGTAAGACACGACTTATCGCCACTGGCAGCAGCCACTGGTAACA
GGATTAGCAGAGCGAGGTATGTAGGCGGTGCTACAGAGTTCTTGAAGTGGTGGCCTAACTACGGCTACAC
TAGAAGGACAGTATTTGGTATCTGCGCTCTGCTGAAGCCAGTTACCTTCGGAAAAAGAGTTGGTAGCTCT
TGATCCGGCAAACAAACCACCGCTGGTAGCGGTGGTTTTTTTGTTTGCAAGCAGCAGATTACGCGCAGAA
AAAAAGGATTTCAAGAAGATCCTTTGATCTTTTCTACGGGGTCTGACGCTCAGTGGAACGAAAACTCACG
TTAAGGGATTTTGGTCATGAGATTATCAAAAAGGATCTTCACCTAGATCCTTTTATAGTCCGGAATCGTC
ACACAAAAAACCAACACACAGATGTAATGAAAATAAAGATATTTTATTGCGGCCATCGTGATGGCTAGAG
TTTAGCCCTCCCACACATAACCAGAGGGCAGCAATTCACGAATCCCAACTGCCGTCGGCTGTCCATCACT
GTCCTTCACTATGGCTTTGATCCCAGGATGCAGATCGAGAAGCACCTGTCGGCACCGTCCGCAGGGGCTC
AAGATGCCCCTGTTCTCATTTCCGATCGCGACGATACAAGTCAGGTTGCCAGCTGCCGCAGCAGCAGCAG
TGCCCAGCACCACGAGTTCTGCACAAGGTCCCCCAGTAAAATGATATACATTGACACCAGTGAAGATGCG
GCCGTCGCTAGAGAGAGCTGCGCTGGCGACGCTGTAGTCTTCAGAGATGGGGATGCTGTTGATTGTAGCC
GTTGCTCTTTCAATGAGGGTGGATTCTTCTTGAGACAAAGGCTTGGCCATGGTGGCGCTAGTGTCAGAAG
AATCGAGCTTTTTGCAAAAGCCTAGGCCTCCAAAAAAGCCTCCTCACTACTTCTGGAATAGCTCAGAGGC
CGAGGCGGCCTCGGCCTCTGCATAAATAAAAAAAATTAGTCAGCCATGGGGCGGAGAATGGGCGGAACTG
GGCGGAGTTAGGGGCGGGATGGGCGGAGTTAGGGGCGGGACTATGGTTGCTGACTAATTGAGATGCATGC
TTTGCATACTTCTGCCTGCTGGGGAGCCTGGGGACTTTCCACACCTGGTTGCTGACTAATTGAGATGCAT
GCTTTGCATACTTCTGCCTGCTGGGGAGCCTGGGGACTTTCCACACCCTAACTGACACACATTCCACAGC
TGGTTCTTTCCGCCTCAGAAGGTACCTAACCAAGTTCCTCTTTCAGAGGTTATTTCAGGCCATGGTGCTG
CGC
Features (pLannotate 1.2.2; 18 found; start..end, strand, type, name):
     24..105     -  polyA_signal   SV40 poly(A) signal: SV40 polyadenylation signal
    128..211     -  CDS            large T antigen (fragment): large T antigen from SV40 (simian virus 40)
    276..641     +  enhancer       CMV enhancer: human cytomegalovirus immediate early enhancer
    643..842     +  promoter       CMV promoter: human cytomegalovirus (CMV) immediate early promoter
    981..1113    +  intron         chimeric intron: chimera between introns from human β-globin and immunoglobulin heavy chain genes
   1157..1175    +  promoter       T7 promoter: promoter for bacteriophage T7 RNA polymerase
   1279..1587    +  CDS            H4_BOVIN (sequence withheld): Experimental evidence at protein level: Swiss-Prot protein existence level 1. Core component of nucleosome. Nucleosomes wrap and compact DNA into chromatin, limiting DNA accessibility to the cellular machineries which require DNA as a template. Histones thereby play a central role in transcription regulation, DNA repair, DNA replication and chromosomal stability. DNA accessibility is regulated via a complex set of post-translational modifications of histones, also called histone code, and nucleosome remodeling. From Bos taurus (Bovine).
   1596..1651    +  misc_feature   MCS: pUC18/19 multiple cloning site
   1658..1707    +  CDS            SET1 (fragment): solubility-enhancement tag derived from T7 phage gene 10B
   1733..1854    -  polyA_signal   SV40 poly(A) signal: SV40 polyadenylation signal
   1877..1945    -  CDS            large T antigen (fragment): large T antigen from SV40 (simian virus 40)
   1969..2002    +  protein_bind   loxP: Cre-mediated recombination occurs in the 8-bp core sequence (GCATACAT). Cre recombinase
   2012..2059    +  promoter       EM7 promoter: synthetic bacterial promoter&nbsp
   2091..2882    +  CDS            neo: KKA2_KLEPN - Also known as kan, nptII. Experimental evidence at protein level: Swiss-Prot protein existence level 1. Resistance to kanamycin, neomycin, paromomycin, ribostamycin, butirosin and gentamicin B. From Klebsiella pneumoniae.
   3043..3631    -  rep_origin     ori: high-copy-number ColE1/pMB1/pBR322/pUC origin of replication
   3757..3805    -  polyA_signal   poly(A) signal: synthetic polyadenylation signal
   3829..4227    -  CDS            BSD: blasticidin S deaminase; Aspergillus terreus BSD; confers resistance to blasticidin
   4258..4615    -  promoter       SV40 promoter: SV40 enhancer and early promoter
