[The description below was written by a language model from this plasmid's Addgene catalogue record and pLannotate feature annotations shown in this document.]
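Description:
SmBiT-H4 Fusion Vector is a mammalian expression plasmid built on the pFN218K SmBiT CMV-Blast Flexi Vector backbone and designed to produce human histone H4 (Entrez gene HIST1H4F, no mutations) fused at its N-terminus to SmBiT, the small peptide subunit of the split NanoLuc (NanoBiT) luciferase complementation system. The sequenced record is 4,670 nt. In bacteria the plasmid replicates from a high-copy ColE1/pUC-type origin and is selected with kanamycin through a neo/nptII gene driven by the synthetic bacterial EM7 promoter; a single loxP site lies just upstream of this cassette.

The expression unit consists of the CMV immediate-early enhancer and promoter, a chimeric β-globin/immunoglobulin intron that promotes efficient processing of the transcript, and a T7 promoter that would permit in vitro transcription, followed by the H4 coding sequence and an SV40 polyadenylation signal. The automated annotation labels the histone ORF as bovine H4, which reflects the extreme conservation of H4 protein sequence rather than a conflict with the human origin given in the catalogue entry. The short SmBiT tag is not annotated in the feature table, though there is unannotated space between the T7 promoter and the H4 ORF where it would be expected. Small polylinker and tag-fragment hits downstream of the ORF appear to be backbone remnants. A separate, oppositely oriented cassette places blasticidin S deaminase under the SV40 early enhancer/promoter with a synthetic poly(A) signal, allowing blasticidin selection of stably transfected cells.

The stated purpose is simply expression of SmBiT-H4 in mammalian cells. Such a fusion would typically be paired with a LgBiT-tagged partner so that proximity to histone H4 restores luminescence, although the record does not name a specific assay or partner.
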