Addgene plasmid #237045: SmBiT-H4 Fusion Vector
Purpose: Express SmBiT-H4 Fusion Protein in Mammalian Cells under a CMV promoter
Depositing lab: Promega Corporation.
Backbone
  Vector backbone: pFN218K SmBiT CMV-BlastFlexi Vector
  Vector type: Mammalian Expression
  Selectable markers: Blasticidin
Growth in bacteria
  Bacterial resistance: Kanamycin, 50 μg/mL
  Growth temperature: 37°C
  Growth strain: DH5alpha
  Copy number: High Copy
Gene/Insert
  Gene/Insert name: Histone 4
  Species: H. sapiens (human)
  Mutation: None
  Entrez Gene: HIST1H4F (a.k.a. H4, H4/c, H4FC)
  Promoter: CMV
  Tag / fusion protein: SmBiT (N terminal on backbone)
  Cloning method: Other
Terms and licenses: Academic/Nonprofit Terms; Industry Terms
How to cite: SmBiT-H4 Fusion Vector was a gift from Promega Corporation (Addgene plasmid # 237045 ; http://n2t.net/addgene:237045 ; RRID:Addgene_237045)
